Addgene plasmid #1583: L3619
Purpose: (Empty Backbone)
Depositing lab: Andrew Fire. Depositing organization: Carnegie Institution for Science.
Backbone
  Vector backbone: Unknown
  Backbone size (bp): 8224
  Vector type: Worm Expression
Growth in bacteria
  Bacterial resistance: Ampicillin, 100 μg/mL
  Growth temperature: 37°C
  Growth strain: DH5alpha
  Copy number: Unknown
Gene/Insert
  Gene/Insert name: None
  Tag / fusion protein: unc54-204, unc545', IVSA, SV40NLS, gfpN, IVSR, gfpY66W, IVSS, gfpY145F, IVST, gfpC, lacZN, IVSB, IVSD, IVSE, IVSF, IVSG,...
  Cloning method: Restriction Enzyme
Terms and licenses: Academic/Nonprofit Terms; Industry Terms: Not Available to Industry
Depositor comments: See Fire Lab Vector Kit Documentation 1997. Fire Lab Miniprep Number pPD116.14, Ligation number L3619.
How to cite: L3619 was a gift from Andrew Fire (Addgene plasmid # 1583 ; http://n2t.net/addgene:1583 ; RRID:Addgene_1583)
