[The description below was written by a language model from this plasmid's Addgene catalogue record and pLannotate feature annotations shown in this document.]
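Description:
L3619 is a C. elegans expression vector from the 1997 Fire Lab Vector Kit (miniprep designation pPD116.14), catalogued as an empty backbone of roughly 8.2 kb with no separate insert. It is propagated in E. coli on a high-copy ColE1/pUC-type origin and selected with ampicillin through the bla gene and its own promoter. Remnants of pUC-style cloning vector sequence are also annotated, including a partial multiple cloning site, lac promoter/operator and CAP site, and small fragments of lacI, rop and bom. The parental backbone itself is recorded as unknown.

The payload is a nuclear-targeted GFP–lacZ fusion reporter. The component list begins with unc-54-derived elements (unc54-204 and an unc-54 5' segment), followed by a synthetic intron (IVSA) and an SV40 nuclear localisation signal. Next comes a GFP coding region split into segments by synthetic introns (IVSR, IVSS, IVST) and carrying the Y66W and Y145F substitutions. Y66W is the chromophore change characteristic of cyan-shifted GFP variants. A lacZ coding region interrupted by further introns (IVSB, IVSD to IVSG) follows; the listing is truncated after that, so downstream elements such as the 3' end are not stated. The feature table agrees, showing a GFP-related ORF running into β-galactosidase sequence broken into several blocks, as expected for intron-interrupted coding regions. Short hits to trpS and aex-5 are probably incidental matches from automated annotation.

Synthetic introns are used in such vectors to boost transgene expression in worms, and the NLS concentrates signal in nuclei to aid cell identification. The record states no specific purpose, but the design suits reporter assays with a dual fluorescent and enzymatic readout in transgenic worms.
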