Features (pLannotate 1.2.2; 16 found; start..end, strand, type, name):
     18..55      -  misc_feature   MCS (fragment): pUC18/19 multiple cloning site
    419..1294    +  CDS            vsfGFP-9 (fragment): vsfGFP-9 is a basic (constitutively fluorescent) green fluorescent protein published in 2015, derived from Aequorea victoria. It has low acid sensitivity.
   1289..1369    +  CDS            trpS (fragment): SYW_ECOLI - Experimental evidence at protein level: Swiss-Prot protein existence level 1. Catalyzes the attachment of tryptophan to tRNA(Trp). Amino acylates tRNA(Trp) with both L- and D-tryptophan, although D-tryptophan is a poor substrate (PubMed:10918062). From Escherichia coli (strain K12).
   1374..1506    +  CDS            lacZα (fragment): LacZα fragment of β-galactosidase; lacZ fragment
   1558..1892    +  CDS            lacZ (fragment): β-galactosidase; lacZ
   1939..4929    +  CDS            lacZ: BGAL_ECOLI - Experimental evidence at protein level: Swiss-Prot protein existence level 1. From Escherichia coli (strain K12).
   5482..5634    +  CDS            aex-5 (fragment): AEX5_CAEEL - Also known as kpc-3 From Caenorhabditis elegans.
   5762..5797    +  CDS            rop (fragment): Rop protein, which maintains plasmids at low copy number; rop
   5899..5998    +  misc_feature   bom (fragment): basis of mobility region from pBR322
   6096..6200    +  promoter       AmpR promoter: bla
   6201..7061    +  CDS            AmpR: β-lactamase; bla; confers resistance to ampicillin, carbenicillin, and related antibiotics
   7232..7820    +  rep_origin     ori: high-copy-number ColE1/pMB1/pBR322/pUC origin of replication
   8003..8095    +  CDS            lacI (fragment): lac repressor; lacI; The lac repressor binds to the lac operator to inhibit transcription in E. coli. This inhibition can be relieved by adding lactose or isopropyl-β-D-thiogalactopyranoside (IPTG).
   8108..8129    +  protein_bind   CAP binding site: CAP binding activates transcription in the presence of cAMP. E. coli catabolite activator protein
   8144..8174    +  promoter       lac promoter: promoter for the E. coli lac operon
   8182..8198    +  protein_bind   lac operator: The lac repressor binds to the lac operator to inhibit transcription in E. coli. This inhibition can be relieved by adding lactose or isopropyl-β-D-thiogalactopyranoside (IPTG). lac repressor encoded by lacI
>Addgene plasmid #1583 | L3619 | depositor full sequence | sequence record 193 | Author sequence
ATGACCATGATTACGCCAAGCTTGCATGCCTGCAGGTCGACTCTAGAGGATCCCCAATTCTTGAGACTTC
CACTATCTTCTCTGGCACCCTCCACTACGCGTAGGCGTCTCTCGCTTCGTGTATTCCCGGGAAGCCGGGT
TCCCGTCTCTCCCGCCGCTGCCGCTGCCGCACACAGCTTTACACCTCGTAGAATCCCCAAAGAGGGGCGT
GGCTTGCGGGTGCCAACATCCTCCTGCCGAGGAAGAAGCAGGCACTCATCACTCGCATCATCAACCTCGG
GATTGGCCAAAGGACCCAAAGGTATGTTTCGAATGATACTAACATAACATAGAACATTTTCAGGAGGACC
CTTGGAGGGTACCGAGCTCAGAAAAAATGACTGCTCCAAAGAAGAAGCGTAAGGTACCGGTAGAAAAAAT
GAGTAAAGGAGAAGAACTTTTCACTGGAGTTGTCCCAATTCTTGTTGAATTAGATGGTGATGTTAATGGG
CACAAATTTTCTGTCAGTGGAGAGGGTGAAGGTGATGCAACATACGGAAAACTTACCCTTAAATTTATTT
GCACTACTGGAAAACTACCTGTTCCATGGGTAAGTTTAAACATATATATACTAACTAACCCTGATTATTT
AAATTTTCAGCCAACACTTGTCACTACTTTCTCATGGGGCGTTCAATGCTTCTCGAGATACCCAGATCAT
ATGAAACAGCATGACTTTTTCAAGAGTGCCATGCCCGAAGGTTATGTACAGGAAAGAACTATATTTTTCA
AAGATGACGGGAACTACAAGACACGTAAGTTTAAACAGTTCGGTACTAACTAACCATACATATTTAAATT
TTCAGGTGCTGAAGTCAAGTTTGAAGGTGATACCCTTGTTAATAGAATCGAGTTAAAAGGTATTGATTTT
AAAGAAGATGGAAACATTCTTGGACACAAATTGGAATACAACTTCAACTCACACAACGTATACATCATGG
CAGACAAACAAAAGAATGGAATCAAAGTTGTAAGTTTAAACATGATTTTACTAACTAACTAATCTGATTT
AAATTTTCAGAACTTCAAAATTAGACACAACATTGAAGATGGAAGCGTTCAACTAGCAGACCATTATCAA
CAAAATACTCCAATTGGCGATGGCCCTGTCCTTTTACCAGACAACCATTACCTGTCCACACAATCTGCCC
TTTCGAAAGATCCCAACGAAAAGAGAGACCACATGGTCCTTCTTGAGTTTGTAACAGCTGCTGGGATTAC
ACATGGCATGGATGAACTATACAAATGCCCGGTGGGTGAAGACCAGAAACAGCACCTCGAACTGAGCCGC
GATATTGCCCAGCGTTTCAACGCGCTGTATGGCGAGATCGATCCCGTCGTTTTACAACGTCGTGACTGGG
AAAACCCTGGCGTTACCCAACTTAATCGCCTTGCAGCACATCCCCCTTTCGCCAGCTGGCGTAATAGCGA
AGAGGCCCGCACCGATCGCCCTTCCCAACAGTTGCGAAGGTAAGTTTAAACAGATCCATACTAACTAACT
TGTTCTGACATAATTTTCAGCTTGAATGGCGAATGGCGCTTTGCCTGGTTTCCGGCACCAGAAGCGGTGC
CGGAAAGCTGGCTGGAGTGCGATCTTCCTGAGGCCGATACTGTCGTCGTCCCCTCAAACTGGCAGATGCA
CGGTTACGATGCGCCCATCTACACCAACGTGACCTATCCCATTACGGTCAATCCGCCGTTTGTTCCCACG
GAGAATCCGACGGGTTGTTACTCGCTCACATTTAATGTTGATGAAAGCTGGCTACAGGAAGGCCAGACGC
GAATTATTTTTGATGGCGTTAACTCGGCGTTTCATCTGTGGTGCAACGGGCGCTGGGTCGGTTACGGCCA
GGTAAGTTTAATTAAGTTGATACTAACTAACAAGATCTGATTAATTTTCAGGACAGTCGTTTGCCGTCTG
AATTTGACCTGAGCGCATTTTTACGCGCCGGAGAAAACCGCCTCGCGGTGATGGTGCTGCGCTGGAGTGA
CGGCAGTTATCTGGAAGATCAGGATATGTGGCGGATGAGCGGCATTTTCCGTGACGTCTCGTTGCTGCAT
AAACCGACTACACAAATCAGCGATTTCCATGTTGCCACTCGCTTTAATGATGATTTCTCCCGCGCTGTAC
TGGAGGCTGAAGTCCAGGTAAGTTTAAACAGGATCTTACTAACTAACATGCTAACACTGAATTTTCAGAT
GTGCGGCGAGTTGCGTGACTACCTACGGGTAACAGTTTCTTTATGGCAGGGTGAAACGCAGGTCGCCAGC
GGCACCGCGCCTTTCGGCGGTGAAATTATCGATGAGCGTGGTGGTTATGCCGATCGCGTCACACTACGTC
TGAACGTCGAAAACCCGAAACTGTGGAGCGCCGAAATCCCGAATCTCTATCGTGCGGTGGTTGAACTGCA
CACCGCCGACGGCACGCTGATTGAAGCAGAAGCCTGCGATGTCGGTTTCCGCGAGGTGCGGATTGAAAAT
GGTCTGCTGCTGCTGAACGGCAAGCCGTTGCTGATTCGAGGCGTTAACCGTCACGAGCATCATCCTCTGC
ATGGTCAGGTCATGGATGAGCAGACGATGGTGCAGGATGTAAGTTTAAACTATTCGTTACTAACTAACTT
TAAACATTTAAATTTTCAGATCCTGCTGATGAAGCAGAACAACTTTAACGCCGTGCGCTGTTCGCATTAT
CCGAACCATCCGCTGTGGTACACGCTGTGCGACCGCTACGGCCTGTATGTGGTGGATGAAGCCAATATTG
AAACCCACGGCATGGTGCCAATGAATCGTCTGACCGATGATCCGCGCTGGCTACCGGCGATGAGCGAACG
CGTAACGCGAATGGTGCAGCGCGATCGTAATCACCCGAGTGTGATCATCTGGTCGCTGGGGAATGGTAAG
TTTAAACAGTTGAATACTAACTAACGGAGATCTTTGAAATTTTCAGAATCAGGCCACGGCGCTAATCACG
ACGCGCTGTATCGCTGGATCAAATCTGTCGATCCTTCCCGCCCGGTGCAGTATGAAGGCGGCGGAGCCGA
CACCACGGCCACCGATATTATTTGCCCGATGTACGCGCGCGTGGATGAAGACCAGCCCTTCCCGGCTGTG
CCGAAATGGTCCATCAAAAAATGGCTTTCGCTACCTGGAGAGACGCGCCCGCTGATTCTTTGCGAGGTAA
GTTTAAACAGAACTCTACTAACTAACACATTAGATCCTAATTTTCAGTACGCTCACGCGATGGGCAACAG
TCTTGGCGGTTTCGCTAAATACTGGCAGGCGTTTCGTCAGTATCCCCGTTTACAGGGCGGCTTCGTCTGG
GACTGGGTGGATCAGTCGCTGATTAAATATGATGAAAACGGCAACCCGTGGTCGGCTTACGGCGGTGATT
TTGGCGATACGCCGAACGATCGCCAGTTCTGTATGAACGGTCTGGTCTTTGCCGACCGCACGCCGCATCC
AGCGTAAGTTTAAACAATAACCTACTAACTAACGTAGATAATTTAAATTTTCAGGCTGACGGAAGCAAAA
CACCAGCAGCAGTTTTTCCAGTTCCGTTTATCCGGGCAAACCATCGAAGTGACCAGCGAATACCTGTTCC
GTCATAGCGATAACGAGCTCCTGCACTGGATGGTGGCGCTGGATGGTAAGCCGCTGGCAAGCGGTGAAGT
GCCTCTGGATGTCGCTCCACAAGGTAAACAGTTGATTGAACTGCCTGAACTACCGCAGCCGGAGAGCGCC
GGGCAACTCTGGCTCACAGTACGCGTAGTGCAACCGAACGCGACCGCATGGTCAGAAGCCGGGCACATCA
GCGCATGGCAGCAGTGGAGGTAAGTTTAAACAAGATCCTACTAACTAACTCTACATTGATGAATTTTCAG
ACTGGCGGAAAACCTCAGTGTGACGCTCCCCGCCGCGTCCCACGCCATCCCGCATCTGACCACCAGCGAA
ATGGATTTTTGCATCGAGCTGGGTAATAAGCGTTGGCAATTTAACCGCCAGTCAGGCTTTCTTTCACAGA
TGTGGATTGGCGATAAAAAACAACTGCTGACGCCGCTGCGCGATCAGTTCACCCGTGCACCGCTGGATAA
CGACATTGGCGTAAGTGAAGCGACCCGCATTGACCCTAACGCCTGGGTCGGTAAGTTTAAACAAAGTTGT
ACTAACTAACGAAGATCTTGATAATTTTCAGAACGCTGGAAGGCGGCGGGCCATTACCAGGCCGAAGCAG
CGTTGTTGCAGTGCACGGCAGATACACTTGCTGATGCGGTGCTGATTACGACCGCTCACGCGTGGCAGCA
TCAGGGGAAAACCTTATTTATCAGCCGGAAAACCTACCGGATTGATGGTAGTGGTCAAATGGCGATTACC
GTTGATGTTGAAGTGGCGAGCGATACACCGCATCCGGCGCGGATTGGCCTGAACTGCCAGCTGGCGCAGG
TAGCAGAGCGGGTAAACTGGCTCGGATTAGGGCCGCAAGAAAACTATCCCGACCGCCTTACTGCCGCCTG
TTTTGACCGCTGGGATCTGCCATTGTCAGACATGTAGTAAGTTTAAACTTGATAGTACTAACTAACATGT
TTCATTTAAATTTTCAGTACCCCGTACGTCTTCCCGAGCGAAAACGGTCTGCGCTGCGGGACGCGCGAAT
TGAATTATGGCCCACACCAGTGGCGCGGCGACTTCCAGTTCAACATCAGCCGCTACAGTCAACAGCAACT
GATGGAAACCAGCCATCGCCATCTGCTGCACGCGGAAGAAGGCACATGGCTGAATATCGACGGTTTCCAT
ATGGGGATTGGTGGCGACGACTCCTGGAGCCCGTCAGTATCGGCGGAATTCCAACTGAGCGCCGGTCGCT
ACCATTACCAACTTGTCTGGTGTCAAAAATAATAGGGGCCGCTGTCATCAGAGTAAGTTTAAACTGAGTT
CTACTAACTAACGAGTAATATTTAAATTTTCAGCATCTCGCGCCCGTGCCTCTGACTTCTAAGTCCAATT
ACTCTTCAACATCCCTACATGCTCTTTCTCCCTGTGCTCCCACCCCCTATTTTTGTTATTATCAAAAAAC
TTCTCTTAATTTCTTTGTTTTTTAGCTTCTTTTAAGTCACCTCTAACAATGAAATTGTGTAGATTCAAAA
ATAGAATTAATTCGTAATAAAAAGTCGAAAAAAATTGTGCTCCCTCCCCCCATTAATAATAATTCTATCC
CAAAATCTACACAATGTTCTGTGTACACTTCTTATGTTTTTTACTTCTGATAAATTTTTTTGAAACATCA
TAGAAAAAACCGCACACAAAATACCTTATCATATGTTACGTTTCAGTTTATGACCGCAATTTTTATTTCT
TCGCACGTCTGGGCCTCTCATGACGTCAAATCATGCTCATCGTGAAAAAGTTTTGGAGTATTTTTGGAAT
TTTTCAATCAAGTGAAAGTTTATGAAATTAATTTTCCTGCTTTTGCTTTTTGGGGTTTCCCCTATTGTTT
GTCAAGATTTCGAGGACGGCGTTTTTCTTGCTAAAATCACAAGTATTGATGAGCACGATGCAAGAAAGAT
CGGAAGAAGGTTTGGGTTTGAGGCTCAGTGGAAGGTGAGTAGAAGTTGATAATTTGAAAGTGGAGTAGTG
TCTATGGGGTTTTTGCCTTAAATGACAGAATACATTCCCAATATACCAAACATAACTGTTTCCTACTAGT
CGGCCGTACGGGCCCTTTCGTCTCGCGCGTTTCGGTGATGACGGTGAAAACCTCTGACACATGCAGCTCC
CGGAGACGGTCACAGCTTGTCTGTAAGCGGATGCCGGGAGCAGACAAGCCCGTCAGGGCGCGTCAGCGGG
TGTTGGCGGGTGTCGGGGCTGGCTTAACTATGCGGCATCAGAGCAGATTGTACTGAGAGTGCACCATATG
CGGTGTGAAATACCGCACAGATGCGTAAGGAGAAAATACCGCATCAGGCGGCCTTAAGGGCCTCGTGATA
CGCCTATTTTTATAGGTTAATGTCATGATAATAATGGTTTCTTAGACGTCAGGTGGCACTTTTCGGGGAA
ATGTGCGCGGAACCCCTATTTGTTTATTTTTCTAAATACATTCAAATATGTATCCGCTCATGAGACAATA
ACCCTGATAAATGCTTCAATAATATTGAAAAAGGAAGAGTATGAGTATTCAACATTTCCGTGTCGCCCTT
ATTCCCTTTTTTGCGGCATTTTGCCTTCCTGTTTTTGCTCACCCAGAAACGCTGGTGAAAGTAAAAGATG
CTGAAGATCAGTTGGGTGCACGAGTGGGTTACATCGAACTGGATCTCAACAGCGGTAAGATCCTTGAGAG
TTTTCGCCCCGAAGAACGTTTTCCAATGATGAGCACTTTTAAAGTTCTGCTATGTGGCGCGGTATTATCC
CGTATTGACGCCGGGCAAGAGCAACTCGGTCGCCGCATACACTATTCTCAGAATGACTTGGTTGAGTACT
CACCAGTCACAGAAAAGCATCTTACGGATGGCATGACAGTAAGAGAATTATGCAGTGCTGCCATAACCAT
GAGTGATAACACTGCGGCCAACTTACTTCTGACAACGATCGGAGGACCGAAGGAGCTAACCGCTTTTTTG
CACAACATGGGGGATCATGTAACTCGCCTTGATCGTTGGGAACCGGAGCTGAATGAAGCCATACCAAACG
ACGAGCGTGACACCACGATGCCTGTAGCAATGGCAACAACGTTGCGCAAACTATTAACTGGCGAACTACT
TACTCTAGCTTCCCGGCAACAATTAATAGACTGGATGGAGGCGGATAAAGTTGCAGGACCACTTCTGCGC
TCGGCCCTTCCGGCTGGCTGGTTTATTGCTGATAAATCTGGAGCCGGTGAGCGTGGGTCTCGCGGTATCA
TTGCAGCACTGGGGCCAGATGGTAAGCCCTCCCGTATCGTAGTTATCTACACGACGGGGAGTCAGGCAAC
TATGGATGAACGAAATAGACAGATCGCTGAGATAGGTGCCTCACTGATTAAGCATTGGTAACTGTCAGAC
CAAGTTTACTCATATATACTTTAGATTGATTTAAAACTTCATTTTTAATTTAAAAGGATCTAGGTGAAGA
TCCTTTTTGATAATCTCATGACCAAAATCCCTTAACGTGAGTTTTCGTTCCACTGAGCGTCAGACCCCGT
AGAAAAGATCAAAGGATCTTCTTGAGATCCTTTTTTTCTGCGCGTAATCTGCTGCTTGCAAACAAAAAAA
CCACCGCTACCAGCGGTGGTTTGTTTGCCGGATCAAGAGCTACCAACTCTTTTTCCGAAGGTAACTGGCT
TCAGCAGAGCGCAGATACCAAATACTGTCCTTCTAGTGTAGCCGTAGTTAGGCCACCACTTCAAGAACTC
TGTAGCACCGCCTACATACCTCGCTCTGCTAATCCTGTTACCAGTGGCTGCTGCCAGTGGCGATAAGTCG
TGTCTTACCGGGTTGGACTCAAGACGATAGTTACCGGATAAGGCGCAGCGGTCGGGCTGAACGGGGGGTT
CGTGCACACAGCCCAGCTTGGAGCGAACGACCTACACCGAACTGAGATACCTACAGCGTGAGCATTGAGA
AAGCGCCACGCTTCCCGAAGGGAGAAAGGCGGACAGGTATCCGGTAAGCGGCAGGGTCGGAACAGGAGAG
CGCACGAGGGAGCTTCCAGGGGGAAACGCCTGGTATCTTTATAGTCCTGTCGGGTTTCGCCACCTCTGAC
TTGAGCGTCGATTTTTGTGATGCTCGTCAGGGGGGCGGAGCCTATGGAAAAACGCCAGCAACGCGGCCTT
TTTACGGTTCCTGGCCTTTTGCTGGCCTTTTGCTCACATGTTCTTTCCTGCGTTATCCCCTGATTCTGTG
GATAACCGTATTACCGCCTTTGAGTGAGCTGATACCGCTCGCCGCAGCCGAACGACCGAGCGCAGCGAGT
CAGTGAGCGAGGAAGCGGAAGAGCGCCCAATACGCAAACCGCCTCTCCCCGCGCGTTGGCCGATTCATTA
ATGCAGCTGGCACGACAGGTTTCCCGACTGGAAAGCGGGCAGTGAGCGCAACGCAATTAATGTGAGTTAG
CTCACTCATTAGGCACCCCAGGCTTTACACTTTATGCTTCCGGCTCGTATGTTGTGTGGAATTGTGAGCG
GATAACAATTTCACACAGGAAACAGCT
