>Addgene plasmid #1583 | L3619 | addgene partial sequence | sequence record 16720 | 1583_m13reverse
GNGCTGCNGTCGACTCTAGAGGATCCCCAATTCTTGAGACTTCCACTATCTTCTCTGGCACCCTCCACTA
CGCGTAGGCGTCTCTCGCTTCGTGTATTCCCGGGAAGCCGGGTTCCCGTCTCTCCCGCCGCTGCCGCTGC
CGCACACAGCTTTACACCTCGTAGAATCCCCAAAGAGGGGCGTGGCTTGCGGGTGCCAACATCCTCCTGC
CGAGGAAGAAGCAGGCACTCATCACTCGCATCATCAACCTCGGGATTGGCCAAAGGACCCAAAGGTATGT
TTCGAATGATACTAACATAACATAGAACATTTTCAGGAGGACCCTTGGAGGGTACCGAGCTCAGAAAAAA
TGACTGCTCCAAAGAAGAAGCGTAAGGTACCGGTAGAAAAAATGAGTAAAGGAGAAGAACTTTTCACTGG
AGTTGTCCCAATTCTTGTTGAATTAGATGGTGATGTTAATGGGCACAAATTTTCTGTCAGTGGAGAGGGT
GAAGGTGATGCAACATACGGAAAACTTACCCTTAAATTTATTTGCACTACTGGAAAACTACCTGTTCCAT
GGGTAAGTTTAAACATATATATACTAACTAACCCTGATTATTTAAATTTTCAGCCAACACTTGTCACTAC
TTTCTCATGGGGCGTTCAATGCTTCTCGAGATACCCAGATCATATGAAACAGCATGACTTTTTCAAGAGT
GCCATGCCCGAAGGTTATGTACAGGAAAGAACTATATTTTTCAAAGATGACGGGAACTACAAGACACGTA
AGTTTAAACAGTTCGGTACTAACTAACCATACATATTTAAATTTTCAGGTGCTGAAGTCAAGTTTGAAGG
TGATACCCTTGTTAATAGAATCGAGTTAAAAGGTATTGATTTTAAAGAAGATGGAAACATTCTTGGACAC
AAATTGGAATACAACTTCAACTCACACAACGTATACATCATGGCAGACAAACAAAAGAATGGAATCAAAG
TTGTANGTTNAACATGATTTTACTAACTAACTAATCTGATTTAANTTTCNGAACTCCAAATTAGACNCAC
ATTGAAGATGGAGCGTTCACTAGCANACNTTNTCACAAATACTCCATTGGNGANGGCCTGTCNTTTACNA
ANAACNNTACTGTCCNANATCTGCCNTTNNAAAANCCNACNAAAAANAAACNNNNGGCCCTCTNGANTNG
AACCCCGCGGGANACNTGGNNGGAGAANTAAAAANGCCGGGGGGGAANAAAAANCCCCCAAANACCNNAA
TNCCCNGTTNNCCCCTTTGGGGGAAAACCCCNTTTNACCNGGNGGGAAACNGGGTCCAATNACCNTGGNA
CCCCTNCCCGGGNAAAAAANNCCCCCCCCCCCCGGGNAAANAAAACANANNTTTTATTTTNGGGGGGTTG
